>Addgene plasmid #144499 | TFORF3023 | addgene full sequence | sequence record 407368 | Addgene NGS Result
TTAATGTAGTCTTATGCAATACTCTTGTAGTCTTGCAACATGGTAACGATGAGTTAGCAACATGCCTTAC
AAGGAGAGAAAAAGCACCGTGCATGCCGATTGGTGGAAGTAAGGTGGTACGATCGTGCCTTATTAGGAAG
GCAACAGACGGGTCTGACATGGATTGGACGAACCACTGAATTGCCGCATTGCAGAGATATTGTATTTAAG
TGCCTAGCTCGATACATAAACGGGTCTCTCTGGTTAGACCAGATCTGAGCCTGGGAGCTCTCTGGCTAAC
TAGGGAACCCACTGCTTAAGCCTCAATAAAGCTTGCCTTGAGTGCTTCAAGTAGTGTGTGCCCGTCTGTT
GTGTGACTCTGGTAACTAGAGATCCCTCAGACCCTTTTAGTCAGTGTGGAAAATCTCTAGCAGTGGCGCC
CGAACAGGGACTTGAAAGCGAAAGGGAAACCAGAGGAGCTCTCTCGACGCAGGACTCGGCTTGCTGAAGC
GCGCACGGCAAGAGGCGAGGGGCGGCGACTGGTGAGTACGCCAAAAATTTTGACTAGCGGAGGCTAGAAG
GAGAGAGATGGGTGCGAGAGCGTCAGTATTAAGCGGGGGAGAATTAGATCGCGATGGGAAAAAATTCGGT
TAAGGCCAGGGGGAAAGAAAAAATATAAATTAAAACATATAGTATGGGCAAGCAGGGAGCTAGAACGATT
CGCAGTTAATCCTGGCCTGTTAGAAACATCAGAAGGCTGTAGACAAATACTGGGACAGCTACAACCATCC
CTTCAGACAGGATCAGAAGAACTTAGATCATTATATAATACAGTAGCAACCCTCTATTGTGTGCATCAAA
GGATAGAGATAAAAGACACCAAGGAAGCTTTAGACAAGATAGAGGAAGAGCAAAACAAAAGTAAGACCAC
CGCACAGCAAGCGGCCGCTGATCTTCAGACCTGGAGGAGGAGATATGAGGGACAATTGGAGAAGTGAATT
ATATAAATATAAAGTAGTAAAAATTGAACCATTAGGAGTAGCACCCACCAAGGCAAAGAGAAGAGTGGTG
CAGAGAGAAAAAAGAGCAGTGGGAATAGGAGCTTTGTTCCTTGGGTTCTTGGGAGCAGCAGGAAGCACTA
TGGGCGCAGCGTCAATGACGCTGACGGTACAGGCCAGACAATTATTGTCTGGTATAGTGCAGCAGCAGAA
CAATTTGCTGAGGGCTATTGAGGCGCAACAGCATCTGTTGCAACTCACAGTCTGGGGCATCAAGCAGCTC
CAGGCAAGAATCCTGGCTGTGGAAAGATACCTAAAGGATCAACAGCTCCTGGGGATTTGGGGTTGCTCTG
GAAAACTCATTTGCACCACTGCTGTGCCTTGGAATGCTAGTTGGAGTAATAAATCTCTGGAACAGATTTG
GAATCACACGACCTGGATGGAGTGGGACAGAGAAATTAACAATTACACAAGCTTAATACACTCCTTAATT
GAAGAATCGCAAAACCAGCAAGAAAAGAATGAACAAGAATTATTGGAATTAGATAAATGGGCAAGTTTGT
GGAATTGGTTTAACATAACAAATTGGCTGTGGTATATAAAATTATTCATAATGATAGTAGGAGGCTTGGT
AGGTTTAAGAATAGTTTTTGCTGTACTTTCTATAGTGAATAGAGTTAGGCAGGGATATTCACCATTATCG
TTTCAGACCCACCTCCCAACCCCGAGGGGACCCATGCATTGCATCTCAATTAGTCAGCAACCAGGTGTGG
AAAGTCCCCAGGCTCCCCAGCAGGCAGAAGTATGCAAAGCATGCGTCTCAATTAGTCAGCAACCATAGTC
CCGCCCCTAACTCCGCCCATCCCGCCCCTAACTCCGCCCAGTTCCGCCCATTCTCCGCCCCATGGCTGAC
TAATTTTTTTTATTTATGCAGAGGCCGAGGCCGCCTCGGCCTCTGAGCTATTCCAGAAGTAGTGAGGAGG
CTTTTTTGGAGGCCTAGGCTTTTGCAAAAAGCTTTCTAGAGGTACCACCGGAGCTTACCATGACCGAGTA
CAAGCCCACGGTGCGCCTCGCCACCCGCGACGACGTCCCCAGGGCCGTACGCACCCTCGCCGCCGCGTTC
GCCGACTACCCCGCCACGCGCCACACCGTCGATCCGGACCGCCACATCGAGCGGGTCACCGAGCTGCAAG
AACTCTTCCTCACGCGCGTCGGGCTCGACATCGGCAAGGTGTGGGTCGCGGACGACGGCGCCGCCGTGGC
GGTCTGGACCACGCCGGAGAGCGTCGAAGCGGGGGCGGTGTTCGCCGAGATCGGCCCGCGCATGGCCGAG
TTGAGCGGTTCCCGGCTGGCCGCGCAGCAACAGATGGAAGGCCTCCTGGCGCCGCACCGGCCCAAGGAGC
CCGCGTGGTTCCTGGCCACCGTCGGCGTCTCGCCCGACCACCAGGGCAAGGGTCTGGGCAGCGCCGTCGT
GCTCCCCGGAGTGGAGGCGGCCGAGCGCGCCGGGGTGCCCGCCTTCCTGGAGACCTCCGCGCCCCGCAAC
CTCCCCTTCTACGAGCGGCTCGGCTTCACCGTCACCGCCGACGTCGAGGTGCCCGAAGGACCGCGCACCT
GGTGCATGACCCGCAAGCCCGGTGCCAGTTAACGAATTCTAGATCTTGAGACAAATGGCAGTATTCATCC
ACAATTTTAAAAGAAAAGGGGGGATTGGGGGGTACAGTGCAGGGGAAAGAATAGTAGACATAATAGCAAC
AGACATACAAACTAAAGAATTACAAAAACAAATTACAAAAATTCAAAATTTTCGGGTTTATTACAGGGAC
AGCAGAGATCCACTTTGGCGCCGGCTCGAGGCCTGCAGGTGCAAAGATGGATAAAGTTTTAAACAGAGAG
GAATCTTTGCAGCTAATGGACCTTCTAGGTCTTGAAAGGAGTGGGAATTGGCTCCGGTGCCCGTCAGTGG
GCAGAGCGCACATCGCCCACAGTCCCCGAGAAGTTGGGGGGAGGGGTCGGCAATTGAACCGGTGCCTAGA
GAAGGTGGCGCGGGGTAAACTGGGAAAGTGATGTCGTGTACTGGCTCCGCCTTTTTCCCGAGGGTGGGGG
AGAACCGTATATAAGTGCAGTAGTCGCCGTGAACGTTCTTTTTCGCAACGGGTTTGCCGCCAGAACACAG
GTAAGTGCCGTGTGTGGTTCCCGCGGGCCTGGCCTCTTTACGGGTTATGGCCCTTGCGTGCCTTGAATTA
CTTCCACCTGGCTGCAGTACGTGATTCTTGATCCCGAGCTTCGGGTTGGAAGTGGGTGGGAGAGTTCGAG
GCCTTGCGCTTAAGGAGCCCCTTCGCCTCGTGCTTGAGTTGAGGCCTGGCCTGGGCGCTGGGGCCGCCGC
GTGCGAATCTGGTGGCACCTTCGCGCCTGTCTCGCTGCTTTCGATAAGTCTCTAGCCATTTAAAATTTTT
GATGACCTGCTGCGACGCTTTTTTTCTGGCAAGATAGTCTTGTAAATGCGGGCCAAGATCTGCACACTGG
TATTTCGGTTTTTGGGGCCGCGGGCGGCGACGGGGCCCGTGCGTCCCAGCGCACATGTTCGGCGAGGCGG
GGCCTGCGAGCGCGGCCACCGAGAATCGGACGGGGGTAGTCTCAAGCTGGCCGGCCTGCTCTGGTGCCTG
GCCTCGCGCCGCCGTGTATCGCCCCGCCCTGGGCGGCAAGGCTGGCCCGGTCGGCACCAGTTGCGTGAGC
GGAAAGATGGCCGCTTCCCGGCCCTGCTGCAGGGAGCTCAAAATGGAGGACGCGGCGCTCGGGAGAGCGG
GCGGGTGAGTCACCCACACAAAGGAAAAGGGCCTTTCCGTCCTCAGCCGTCGCTTCATGTGACTCCACGG
AGTACCGGGCGCCGTCCAGGCACCTCGATTAGTTCTCGAGCTTTTGGAGTACGTCGTCTTTAGGTTGGGG
GGAGGGGTTTTATGCGATGGAGTTTCCCCACACTGAGTGGGTGGAGACTGAAGTTAGGCCAGCTTGGCAC
TTGATGTAATTCTCCTTGGAATTTGCCCTTTTTGAGTTTGGATCTTGGTTCATTCTCAAGCCTCAGACAG
TGGTTCAAAGTTTTTTTCTTCCATTTCAGGTGTCGTGAGGCTAGCATCGATTGATCAACAAGTTTGTACA
AAAAAGCAGGCACCATGTTAACACTACCGTTTGATGAGTCTGTTGTAATGCCAGAATCCCAGATGTGCAG
AAAGTTTTCTAGAGAATGCGAGGACCAGAAGCAAATTAAGAAGCCAGAAAGCTTTTCCAAACAGATTGTC
CTTCGAGGAAAGAGCATCAAAAGGGCCCCTGGAGAAGAAACCGAGAAAGAAGAAGAGGAGGAAGACAGGG
AAGAGGAAGATGAAAATGGGTTGCCTAGAAGGAGGGGTCTTAGGAAAAAAAAGACAACAAAGCTGCGATT
GGAAAGGGTCAAGTTCAGGAGACAGGAAGCGAACGCGCGCGAGAGGAACAGGATGCACGGCCTCAACGAC
GCTCTGGACAACTTAAGAAAAGTGGTCCCCTGTTATTCTAAAACCCAGAAACTGTCCAAAATAGAGACTT
TACGACTGGCCAAAAACTACATCTGGGCACTTTCTGAAATTCTGAGAATCGGCAAGAGACCAGATCTGCT
CACATTCGTCCAAAACTTATGCAAAGGTCTTTCCCAGCCAACTACAAACTTGGTGGCAGGCTGCTTGCAG
CTCAACGCCAGGAGTTTCCTGATGGGTCAGGGTGGGGAGGCTGCACACCACACAAGGTCACCCTACTCTA
CCTTCTACCCACCCTACCACAGCCCTGAGCTCACCACTCCCCCAGGGCATGGGACTCTTGATAATTCCAA
GTCCATGAAACCCTACAATTATTGCAGTGCGTATGAATCCTTCTATGAAAGTACTTCCCCTGAGTGTGCC
AGCCCTCAGTTTGAAGGTCCCTTAAGTCCTCCCCCAATTAACTATAATGGGATATTTTCCCTGAAGCAAG
AAGAAACCTTGGACTATGGTAAAAATTACAATTACGGCATGCATTACTGTGCAGTGCCACCCAGGGGTCC
CCTTGGGCAGGGTGCCATGTTCAGGTTGCCCACCGACAGCCACTTCCCTTACGACTTACATCTGCGCAGC
CAATCTCTCACAATGCAAGATGAATTAAATGCAGTTTTTCATAATTAGAACCCAGCTTTCTTGTACAAAG
TGGTTGATATCGGTAAGCCTATCCCTAACCCTCTCCTCGGTCTCGATTCTACGTAGTAATGAACTAGTCC
GTAACTTGAAAGTATTTCGATTTCTTGGCTTTATATATCTTGTGGAAAGGACGATCAGGATTGTCCCTAC
ACAAATATACGCGTTAAGTCGACAATCAACCTCTGGATTACAAAATTTGTGAAAGATTGACTGGTATTCT
TAACTATGTTGCTCCTTTTACGCTATGTGGATACGCTGCTTTAATGCCTTTGTATCATGCTATTGCTTCC
CGTATGGCTTTCATTTTCTCCTCCTTGTATAAATCCTGGTTGCTGTCTCTTTATGAGGAGTTGTGGCCCG
TTGTCAGGCAACGTGGCGTGGTGTGCACTGTGTTTGCTGACGCAACCCCCACTGGTTGGGGCATTGCCAC
CACCTGTCAGCTCCTTTCCGGGACTTTCGCTTTCCCCCTCCCTATTGCCACGGCGGAACTCATCGCCGCC
TGCCTTGCCCGCTGCTGGACAGGGGCTCGGCTGTTGGGCACTGACAATTCCGTGGTGTTGTCGGGGAAAT
CATCGTCCTTTCCTTGGCTGCTCGCCTGTGTTGCCACCTGGATTCTGCGCGGGACGTCCTTCTGCTACGT
CCCTTCGGCCCTCAATCCAGCGGACCTTCCTTCCCGCGGCCTGCTGCCGGCTCTGCGGCCTCTTCCGCGT
CTTCGCCTTCGCCCTCAGACGAGTCGGATCTCCCTTTGGGCCGCCTCCCCGCGTCGACTTTAAGACCAAT
GACTTACAAGGCAGCTGTAGATCTTAGCCACTTTTTAAAAGAAAAGGGGGGACTGGAAGGGCTAATTCAC
TCCCAACGAAGACAAGATCTGCTTTTTGCTTGTACTGGGTCTCTCTGGTTAGACCAGATCTGAGCCTGGG
AGCTCTCTGGCTAACTAGGGAACCCACTGCTTAAGCCTCAATAAAGCTTGCCTTGAGTGCTTCAAGTAGT
GTGTGCCCGTCTGTTGTGTGACTCTGGTAACTAGAGATCCCTCAGACCCTTTTAGTCAGTGTGGAAAATC
TCTAGCAGTACGTATAGTAGTTCATGTCATCTTATTATTCAGTATTTATAACTTGCAAAGAAATGAATAT
CAGAGAGTGAGAGGAACTTGTTTATTGCAGCTTATAATGGTTACAAATAAAGCAATAGCATCACAAATTT
CACAAATAAAGCATTTTTTTCACTGCATTCTAGTTGTGGTTTGTCCAAACTCATCAATGTATCTTATCAT
GTCTGGCTCTAGCTATCCCGCCCCTAACTCCGCCCATCCCGCCCCTAACTCCGCCCAGTTCCGCCCATTC
TCCGCCCCATGGCTGACTAATTTTTTTTATTTATGCAGAGGCCGAGGCCGCCTCGGCCTCTGAGCTATTC
CAGAAGTAGTGAGGAGGCTTTTTTGGAGGCCTAGGGACGTACCCAATTCGCCCTATAGTGAGTCGTATTA
CGCGCGCTCACTGGCCGTCGTTTTACAACGTCGTGACTGGGAAAACCCTGGCGTTACCCAACTTAATCGC
CTTGCAGCACATCCCCCTTTCGCCAGCTGGCGTAATAGCGAAGAGGCCCGCACCGATCGCCCTTCCCAAC
AGTTGCGCAGCCTGAATGGCGAATGGG
[124 nt withheld, positions 6818-6941]
C
[91 nt withheld, positions 6943-7033]
A
[49 nt withheld, positions 7035-7083]
CCTTTGACGTTGGAGTCCACGTTCTTT
[37 nt withheld, positions 7111-7147]
ACCCTATCTCGGTCTATTCTTTTGATTTATAAGGGATTTTGCCGATTTCGGCCTATTGGTTAAAAAATGA
GCTGATTTAACAAAAATTTAACGCGAATTTTAACAAAATATTAACGCTTACAATTTAGGTGGCACTTTTC
GGGGAAATGTGCGCGGAACCCCTATTTGTTTATTTTTCTAAATACATTCAAATATGTATCCGCTCATGAG
ACAATAACCCTGATAAATGCTTCAATAATATTGAAAAAGGAAGAGTATGAGTATTCAACATTTCCGTGTC
GCCCTTATTCCCTTTTTTGCGGCATTTTGCCTTCCTGTTTTTGCTCACCCAGAAACGCTGGTGAAAGTAA
AAGATGCTGAAGATCAGTTGGGTGCACGAGTGGGTTACATCGAACTGGATCTCAACAGCGGTAAGATCCT
TGAGAGTTTTCGCCCCGAAGAACGTTTTCCAATGATGAGCACTTTTAAAGTTCTGCTATGTGGCGCGGTA
TTATCCCGTATTGACGCCGGGCAAGAGCAACTCGGTCGCCGCATACACTATTCTCAGAATGACTTGGTTG
AGTACTCACCAGTCACAGAAAAGCATCTTACGGATGGCATGACAGTAAGAGAATTATGCAGTGCTGCCAT
AACCATGAGTGATAACACTGCGGCCAACTTACTTCTGACAACGATCGGAGGACCGAAGGAGCTAACCGCT
TTTTTGCACAACATGGGGGATCATGTAACTCGCCTTGATCGTTGGGAACCGGAGCTGAATGAAGCCATAC
CAAACGACGAGCGTGACACCACGATGCCTGTAGCAATGGCAACAACGTTGCGCAAACTATTAACTGGCGA
ACTACTTACTCTAGCTTCCCGGCAACAATTAATAGACTGGATGGAGGCGGATAAAGTTGCAGGACCACTT
CTGCGCTCGGCCCTTCCGGCTGGCTGGTTTATTGCTGATAAATCTGGAGCCGGTGAGCGTGGGTCTCGCG
GTATCATTGCAGCACTGGGGCCAGATGGTAAGCCCTCCCGTATCGTAGTTATCTACACGACGGGGAGTCA
GGCAACTATGGATGAACGAAATAGACAGATCGCTGAGATAGGTGCCTCACTGATTAAGCATTGGTAACTG
TCAGACCAAGTTTACTCATATATACTTTAGATTGATTTAAAACTTCATTTTTAATTTAAAAGGATCTAGG
TGAAGATCCTTTTTGATAATCTCATGACCAAAATCCCTTAACGTGAGTTTTCGTTCCACTGAGCGTCAGA
CCCCGTAGAAAAGATCAAAGGATCTTCTTGAGATCCTTTTTTTCTGCGCGTAATCTGCTGCTTGCAAACA
AAAAAACCACCGCTACCAGCGGTGGTTTGTTTGCCGGATCAAGAGCTACCAACTCTTTTTCCGAAGGTAA
CTGGCTTCAGCAGAGCGCAGATACCAAATACTGTTCTTCTAGTGTAGCCGTAGTTAGGCCACCACTTCAA
GAACTCTGTAGCACCGCCTACATACCTCGCTCTGCTAATCCTGTTACCAGTGGCTGCTGCCAGTGGCGAT
AAGTCGTGTCTTACCGGGTTGGACTCAAGACGATAGTTACCGGATAAGGCGCAGCGGTCGGGCTGAACGG
GGGGTTCGTGCACACAGCCCAGCTTGGAGCGAACGACCTACACCGAACTGAGATACCTACAGCGTGAGCT
ATGAGAAAGCGCCACGCTTCCCGAAGGGAGAAAGGCGGACAGGTATCCGGTAAGCGGCAGGGTCGGAACA
GGAGAGCGCACGAGGGAGCTTCCAGGGGGAAACGCCTGGTATCTTTATAGTCCTGTCGGGTTTCGCCACC
TCTGACTTGAGCGTCGATTTTTGTGATGCTCGTCAGGGGGGCGGAGCCTATGGAAAAACGCCAGCAACGC
GGCCTTTTTACGGTTCCTGGCCTTTTGCTGGCCTTTTGCTCACATGTTCTTTCCTGCGTTATCCCCTGAT
TCTGTGGATAACCGTATTACCGCCTTTGAGTGAGCTGATACCGCTCGCCGCAGCCGAACGACCGAGCGCA
GCGAGTCAGTGAGCGAGGAAGCGGAAGAGCGCCCAATACGCAAACCGCCTCTCCCCGCGCGTTGGCCGAT
TCATTAATGCAGCTGGCACGACAGGTTTCCCGACTGGAAAGCGGGCAGTGAGCGCAACGCAATTAATGTG
AGTTAGCTCACTCATTAGGCACCCCAGGCTTTACACTTTATGCTTCCGGCTCGTATGTTGTGTGGAATTG
TGAGCGGATAACAATTTCACACAGGAAACAGCTATGACCATGATTACGCCAAGCGCGCAATTAACCCTCA
CTAAAGGGAACAAAAGCTGGAGCTGCAAGC
Features (pLannotate 1.2.2; 34 found; start..end, strand, type, name):
      5..231     +  promoter       RSV promoter: Rous sarcoma virus enhancer/promoter
    232..412     +  LTR            5' LTR (truncated): truncated 5' long terminal repeat (LTR) from HIV-1
    459..584     +  misc_feature   HIV-1 Ψ: packaging signal of human immunodeficiency virus type 1
    568..931     +  CDS            HIV-1 gag (fragment): gag protein from human immunodeficiency virus 1; gag
   1077..1310    +  misc_feature   RRE: The Rev response element (RRE) of HIV-1 allows for Rev-dependent mRNA export from the nucleus to the cytoplasm.
   1687..1713    +  CDS            Rev (fragment): human immunodeficiency virus 1 (HIV-1) Rev protein; rev; enhances nuclear export of unspliced and incompletely spliced viral mRNAs
   1720..1743    +  promoter       SV40 promoter (fragment): SV40 early promoter
   1744..1815    +  promoter       SV40 promoter (fragment): SV40 enhancer and early promoter
   1839..1974    +  rep_origin     SV40 ori: SV40 origin of replication
   2020..2616    +  CDS            PuroR (fragment): puromycin N-acetyltransferase; pac from Streptomyces; confers resistance to puromycin
   2665..2782    +  misc_feature   cPPT/CTS: central polypurine tract and central termination sequence of HIV-1
   2847..2913    +  CDS            small t antigen (fragment): SV40 (simian virus 40) small t antigen
   2920..4098    +  promoter       EF-1α promoter: strong constitutive promoter for human elongation factor EF-1α
   4119..4139    +  protein_bind   attB1: mutant version of attB; core recombination site for the Gateway® BP reaction BP Clonase™
   4145..5155    +  CDS            NEUROD6: NDF6_HUMAN - Also known as ATOH2, BHLHA2. Experimental evidence at transcript level: Swiss-Prot protein existence level 2. Activates E box-dependent transcription in collaboration with TCF3/E47. May be a trans-acting factor involved in the development and maintenance of the mammalian nervous system. Transactivates the promoter of its own gene (By similarity). From Homo sapiens (Human).
   5160..5184    -  protein_bind   attB2: mutant version of attB; recombination site for the Gateway® BP reaction BP Clonase™
   5192..5233    +  CDS            V5 tag: epitope tag from simian virus 5
   5249..5302    +  promoter       U6 promoter (fragment): RNA polymerase III promoter for human U6 snRNA
   5344..5932    +  misc_feature   WPRE: woodchuck hepatitis virus posttranscriptional regulatory element
   5983..6002    +  misc_feature   cPPT/CTS (fragment): central polypurine tract and central termination sequence of HIV-1
   6004..6237    +  LTR            3' LTR (ΔU3): self-inactivating 3' long terminal repeat (LTR) from HIV-1
   6315..6436    +  polyA_signal   SV40 poly(A) signal: SV40 polyadenylation signal
   6476..6611    +  rep_origin     SV40 ori: SV40 origin of replication
   6632..6650    -  promoter       T7 promoter: promoter for bacteriophage T7 RNA polymerase
   6658..6813    +  CDS            lacZα (fragment): LacZα fragment of β-galactosidase; lacZ fragment
   6818..7246    +  rep_origin     f1 ori (sequence partly withheld): f1 bacteriophage origin of replication; arrow indicates direction of (+) strand synthesis
   7299..7403    +  promoter       AmpR promoter: bla
   7404..8264    +  CDS            AmpR: β-lactamase; bla; confers resistance to ampicillin, carbenicillin, and related antibiotics
   8435..9023    +  rep_origin     ori: high-copy-number ColE1/pMB1/pBR322/pUC origin of replication
   9206..9298    +  CDS            lacI (fragment): lac repressor; lacI; The lac repressor binds to the lac operator to inhibit transcription in E. coli. This inhibition can be relieved by adding lactose or isopropyl-β-D-thiogalactopyranoside (IPTG).
   9311..9332    +  protein_bind   CAP binding site: CAP binding activates transcription in the presence of cAMP. E. coli catabolite activator protein
   9347..9377    +  promoter       lac promoter: promoter for the E. coli lac operon
   9385..9401    +  protein_bind   lac operator: The lac repressor binds to the lac operator to inhibit transcription in E. coli. This inhibition can be relieved by adding lactose or isopropyl-β-D-thiogalactopyranoside (IPTG). lac repressor encoded by lacI
   9446..9464    +  promoter       T3 promoter: promoter for bacteriophage T3 RNA polymerase
