[The description below was written by a language model from this plasmid's Addgene catalogue record and pLannotate feature annotations shown in this document.]
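Description:
TFORF3023 is a third-generation-style, self-inactivating lentiviral expression plasmid built on the pLX_TRC317 backbone and carrying the human transcription factor NEUROD6, a basic helix-loop-helix factor associated with nervous system development. It is one member of a barcoded transcription factor ORF collection. In bacteria it is maintained through a high-copy ColE1/pUC-type origin and selected with ampicillin via the β-lactamase gene. An f1 origin and remnants of a lac/lacZα cloning region with flanking T3 and T7 promoters are also present in the backbone. The depositor notes that the plasmid can recombine, which is common for LTR-containing vectors.

The viral cassette begins with an RSV promoter fused to a truncated HIV-1 5' LTR, which allows Tat-independent genomic RNA production. This is followed by the Ψ packaging signal with a partial gag sequence, the RRE for Rev-dependent export, a cPPT/CTS element, and a ΔU3 3' LTR followed by an SV40 polyadenylation signal. Within the provirus, an SV40 early promoter drives puromycin N-acetyltransferase for selection of transduced mammalian cells. A separate EF-1α promoter drives the NEUROD6 ORF. The ORF was introduced by Gateway cloning and is flanked by attB1 and attB2 sites, with a V5 epitope tag annotated just downstream. Whether the tag is fused in frame depends on the ORF's stop codon, which the record does not state. A WPRE downstream enhances transcript expression.

The catalogue entry describes a unique 24-bp barcode, which is not annotated in the feature table. It allows the transcription factor to be identified in pooled overexpression screens, such as directed differentiation studies.
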