Addgene plasmid #144499: TFORF3023
Purpose: Lentiviral vector for overexpressing transcription factor ORFs with unique 24-bp barcodes. Barcodes facilitate identification of transcription factors in pooled screens.
Depositing lab: Feng Zhang. Depositing organization: Broad Institute. Publication: A transcription factor atlas of directed differentiation. Joung J, Ma S, Tay T, Geiger-Schuller KR, Kirchgatterer PC, Verdine VK, Guo B, Arias-Garcia MA, Allen WE, Singh A, Kuksenko O, Abudayyeh OO, Gootenberg JS, Fu Z, Macrae RK, Buenrostro JD, Regev A, Zhang F. Cell. 2023 Jan 5;186(1):209-229.e26. doi: 10.1016/j.cell.2022.11.026. PubMed 36608654.
Backbone
  Vector backbone: pLX_TRC317
  Backbone manufacturer: Broad Institute Genetic Perturbation Platform
  Backbone size w/o insert (bp): 8264
  Vector type: Mammalian Expression, Lentiviral
  Selectable markers: Puromycin
Growth in bacteria
  Bacterial resistance: Ampicillin, 100 μg/mL
  Growth temperature: 37°C
  Growth strain: NEB Stable
  Copy number: High Copy
Gene/Insert
  Gene/Insert name: NEUROD6
  Species: H. sapiens (human)
  Insert size (bp): 1223
  Entrez Gene: NEUROD6 (a.k.a. My051, Atoh2, MATH2, Math-2, NEX1M, Nex1, bHLHa2)
  Promoter: EF1a
  Cloning method: Gateway Cloning
  Sequencing primers: 5′ GGGTGGAGACTGAAGTTAGGCCAG; 3′ CACATAGCGTAAAAGGAGCAACATAG
Resource information
  A portion of this plasmid was derived from a plasmid made by: Broad Institute Genetic Perturbation Platform
Terms and licenses: Academic/Nonprofit Terms; Industry Terms: Not Available to Industry
Depositor comments: NM_022728.3 Please test multiple small colonies in case of plasmid recombination. To make this collection available in a timely manner, a portion of this collection was not fully sequenced by Addgene. If an Addgene verified full plasmid sequence is not available, please contact us prior to placing an order to request the full sequence.
How to cite: TFORF3023 was a gift from Feng Zhang (Addgene plasmid # 144499 ; http://n2t.net/addgene:144499 ; RRID:Addgene_144499)
