>Addgene plasmid #144499 | TFORF3023 | depositor partial sequence | sequence record 285612 | Insert
ATCGATTGATCAACAAGTTTGTACAAAAAAGCAGGCACCATGTTAACACTACCGTTTGATGAGTCTGTTG
TAATGCCAGAATCCCAGATGTGCAGAAAGTTTTCTAGAGAATGCGAGGACCAGAAGCAAATTAAGAAGCC
AGAAAGCTTTTCCAAACAGATTGTCCTTCGAGGAAAGAGCATCAAAAGGGCCCCTGGAGAAGAAACCGAG
AAAGAAGAAGAGGAGGAAGACAGGGAAGAGGAAGATGAAAATGGGTTGCCTAGAAGGAGGGGTCTTAGGA
AAAAAAAGACAACAAAGCTGCGATTGGAAAGGGTCAAGTTCAGGAGACAGGAAGCGAACGCGCGCGAGAG
GAACAGGATGCACGGCCTCAACGACGCTCTGGACAACTTAAGAAAAGTGGTCCCCTGTTATTCTAAAACC
CAGAAACTGTCCAAAATAGAGACTTTACGACTGGCCAAAAACTACATCTGGGCACTTTCTGAAATTCTGA
GAATCGGCAAGAGACCAGATCTGCTCACATTCGTCCAAAACTTATGCAAAGGTCTTTCCCAGCCAACTAC
AAACTTGGTGGCAGGCTGCTTGCAGCTCAACGCCAGGAGTTTCCTGATGGGTCAGGGTGGGGAGGCTGCA
CACCACACAAGGTCACCCTACTCTACCTTCTACCCACCCTACCACAGCCCTGAGCTCACCACTCCCCCAG
GGCATGGGACTCTTGATAATTCCAAGTCCATGAAACCCTACAATTATTGCAGTGCGTATGAATCCTTCTA
TGAAAGTACTTCCCCTGAGTGTGCCAGCCCTCAGTTTGAAGGTCCCTTAAGTCCTCCCCCAATTAACTAT
AATGGGATATTTTCCCTGAAGCAAGAAGAAACCTTGGACTATGGTAAAAATTACAATTACGGCATGCATT
ACTGTGCAGTGCCACCCAGGGGTCCCCTTGGGCAGGGTGCCATGTTCAGGTTGCCCACCGACAGCCACTT
CCCTTACGACTTACATCTGCGCAGCCAATCTCTCACAATGCAAGATGAATTAAATGCAGTTTTTCATAAT
TAGAACCCAGCTTTCTTGTACAAAGTGGTTGATATCGGTAAGCCTATCCCTAACCCTCTCCTCGGTCTCG
ATTCTACGTAGTAATGAACTAGTCCGTAACTTGAAAGTATTTCGATTTCTTGGCTTTATATATCTTGTGG
AAAGGACGATCAGGATTGTCCCTACACAAATAT
