>Addgene plasmid #144499 | TFORF3023 | depositor partial sequence | sequence record 285613 | Barcode
TCAGGATTGTCCCTACACAAATAT
